Addgene plasmid #39096: MMACHC
Purpose: Bacterial expression for structure determination; may not be full ORF
Depositing lab: Nicola Burgess-Brown. Depositing organization: University of Oxford.
Backbone
  Vector backbone: pNIC28-Bsa4
  Backbone manufacturer: SGC
  Vector type: Bacterial Expression
Growth in bacteria
  Bacterial resistance: Kanamycin, 50 μg/mL
  Growth temperature: 37°C
  Growth strain: Mach1
  Copy number: Low Copy
Gene/Insert
  Gene/Insert name: MMACHC (alt names: methylmalonic aciduria (cobalamin deficiency) cblC type, with homocystinuria; PDB:3SOM)
  Species: H. sapiens (human)
  Insert size (bp): 940
  GenBank ID: methylmalonic aciduria (cobalamin deficiency) cblC type, with homocystinuria
  Entrez Gene: MMACHC (a.k.a. cblC)
  Tag / fusion protein: His Tev (N terminal on insert)
  Cloning method: Ligation Independent Cloning
  Sequencing primers: 5′ T7; 3′ T7-term
Terms and licenses: Academic/Nonprofit Terms; Industry Terms: Not Available to Industry
How to cite: MMACHC was a gift from Nicola Burgess-Brown (Addgene plasmid # 39096 ; http://n2t.net/addgene:39096 ; RRID:Addgene_39096)
