[The description below was written by a language model from this plasmid's Addgene catalogue record.]
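Description:
MMACHC is a bacterial expression plasmid built on the pNIC28-Bsa4 backbone from the SGC, carrying a roughly 940 bp insert from the human MMACHC gene (methylmalonic aciduria, cobalamin deficiency, cblC type, with homocystinuria). The plasmid is maintained in E. coli under kanamycin selection and is recorded as low copy; Mach1 is listed as the propagation strain. No feature table accompanies the record, so the origin of replication and the exact regulatory elements are not itemised. The promoter is likewise not stated outright, although the listed T7 and T7-terminator sequencing primers indicate that the insert sits between T7 promoter and terminator regions, an arrangement that normally requires an expression host supplying T7 RNA polymerase.

The insert was introduced by ligation-independent cloning and is fused at its N terminus to a histidine tag followed by a TEV protease recognition site. This allows the recombinant protein to be captured by immobilised metal affinity chromatography, after which the tag can be cleaved off with TEV protease to leave near-native protein. The stated purpose is bacterial expression for structure determination, and the record links the construct to a deposited crystal structure entry. It also warns that the insert may not be the full open reading frame. As is common for structural genomics constructs, the coding region may have been truncated to a well-behaved domain, but the exact boundaries are not given. Typical uses would be producing purified MMACHC for crystallography and for biochemical or biophysical studies of this protein of cobalamin metabolism.
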