>Addgene plasmid #39096 | MMACHC | depositor partial sequence | sequence record 49154 | MMACHC sequence 940 bps
ATGCACCATCATCATCATCATTCTTCTGGTGTAGATCTGGGTACCGAGAACCTGTACTTCCAATCCATGG
AGCCGAAAGTCGCAGAGCTGAAGCAGAAGATCGAGGACACGCTATGTCCTTTTGGCTTCGAGGTTTACCC
CTTCCAGGTGGCATGGTACAATGAACTCTTGCCTCCAGCCTTCCACCTACCGCTGCCAGGACCTACCCTG
GCCTTCCTGGTACTCAGCACGCCTGCCATGTTTGACCGGGCCCTCAAGCCCTTCTTGCAGAGCTGCCACC
TCCGAATGCTGACTGACCCAGTGGACCAGTGTGTGGCCTACCATCTGGGCCGTGTTAGAGAGAGCCTCCC
AGAGCTGCAGATAGAAATCATTGCTGACTACGAGGTACACCCCAACCGACGCCCCAAGATCCTGGCCCAG
ACAGCAGCCCATGTAGCTGGGGCTGCTTACTACTACCAACGACAAGATGTGGAGGCTGACCCATGGGGGA
ACCAGCGCATATCAGGTGTGTGCATACACCCCCGATTTGGGGGCTGGTTTGCCATCCGAGGGGTAGTGCT
GCTGCCAGGGATAGAGGTGCCAGATCTGCCACCCAGAAAACCTCATGACTGTGTACCTACAAGAGCTGAC
CGTATCGCCCTACTCGAAGGCTTCAATTTCCACTGGCGTGATTGGACTTACCGGGATGCTGTGACACCCC
AGGAGCGCTACTCAGAAGAGCAGAAGGCCTACTTCTCCACTCCACCTGCCCAACGATTGGCCCTATTGGG
CTTGGCTCAGCCCTCAGAGAAGCCTAGTTCTCCCTCCCCGGACCTTCCCTTTACCACACCCGCCCCCAAG
AAGCCTGGGAATCCCAGCAGAGCCCGGAGCTGGCTCAGCCCCAGGGTCTCACCACCTGCATCCCCTGGCC
CTTGACAGTAAAGGTGGATACGGATCCGAA
