>Addgene plasmid #39096 | MMACHC | addgene partial sequence | sequence record 51865 | T7_term
GCTTTGTAGCAGCCGGATCTCAGTGGTGGTGGTGGTGGTGCTCGAGTGCGGCCGCAANTTTGTCGACGGA
GCTCGAATTCGGATCCGTATCCACCTTTACTGTCAAGGGCCAGGGGATGCAGGTGGTGAGACCCTGGGGC
TGAGCCAGCTCCGGGCTCTGCTGGGATTCCCAGGCTTCTTGGGGGCGGGTGTGGTAAAGGGAAGGTCCGG
GGAGGGAGAACTAGGCTTCTCTGAGGGCTGAGCCAAGCCCAATAGGGCCAATCGTTGGGCAGGTGGAGTG
GAGAAGTAGGCCTTCTGCTCTTCTGAGTAGCGCTCCTGGGGTGTCACAGCATCCCGGTAAGTCCAATCAC
GCCAGTGGAAATTGAAGCCTTCGAGTAGGGCGATACGGTCAGCTCTTGTAGGTACACAGTCATGAGGTTT
TCTGGGTGGCAGATCTGGCACCTCTATCCCTGGCAGCAGCACTACCCCTCGGATGGCAAACCAGCCCCCA
AATCGGGGGTGTATGCACACACCTGATATGCGCTGGTTCCCCCATGGGTCAGCCTCCACATCTTGTCGTT
GGTAGTAGTAAGCAGCCCCAGCTACATGGGCTGCTGTCTGGGCCAGGATCTTGGGGCGTCGGTTGGGGTG
TACCTCGTAGTCAGCAATGATTTCTATCTGCAGCTCTGGGAGGCTCTCTCTAACACGGCCCAGATGGTAG
GCCACACACTGGTCCACTGGGTCAGTCAGCATTCGGAGGTGGCAGCTCTGCAAGAAGGGCTTGAGGGCCC
GGTCAAACATGGCAGGCGTGCTGAGTACCAGGAAGGCCAGGGTAGGTCCTGGCAGCGGTAGGTGG
