>Addgene plasmid #39096 | MMACHC | addgene partial sequence | sequence record 51866 | T7 5'-TAATACGACTCACTATAGGG-3'
CTCTGAATATTTTGTTTAACTTTAAGAAGGAGATATACATATGCACCATCATCATCATCATTCTTCTGGT
GTAGATCTGGGTACCGAGAACCTGTACTTCCAATCCATGGAGCCGAAAGTCGCAGAGCTGAAGCAGAAGA
TCGAGGACACGCTATGTCCTTTTGGCTTCGAGGTTTACCCCTTCCAGGTGGCATGGTACAATGAACTCTT
GCCTCCAGCCTTCCACCTACCGCTGCCAGGACCTACCCTGGCCTTCCTGGTACTCAGCACGCCTGCCATG
TTTGACCGGGCCCTCAAGCCCTTCTTGCAGAGCTGCCACCTCCGAATGCTGACTGACCCAGTGGACCAGT
GTGTGGCCTACCATCTGGGCCGTGTTAGAGAGAGCCTCCCAGAGCTGCAGATAGAAATCATTGCTGACTA
CGAGGTACACCCCAACCGACGCCCCAAGATCCTGGCCCAGACAGCAGCCCATGTAGCTGGGGCTGCTTAC
TACTACCAACGACAAGATGTGGAGGCTGACCCATGGGGGAACCAGCGCATATCAGGTGTGTGCATACACC
CCCGATTTGGGGGCTGGTTTGCCATCCGAGGGGTAGTGCTGCTGCCAGGGATAGAGGTGCCAGATCTGCC
ACCCAGAAAACCTCATGACTGTGTACCTACAAGAGCTGACCGTATCGCCCTACTCGAAGGCTTCAATTTC
CACTGGCGTGATTGGACTTACCGGGATGCTGTGACACCCCAGGAGCGCTACTCAGAAGAGCAGAAGGCCT
ACTTCTCCACTCCACCTGCCCAACGATTGGCCCTATTGGGCTTGGCTCAGCCCTCAGAGA
